Addgene plasmid #42375: UMPSA
Purpose: Bacterial expression for structure determination; may not be full ORF
Depositing lab: Nicola Burgess-Brown. Depositing organization: University of Oxford.
Backbone
  Vector backbone: pNIC28-Bsa4
  Backbone manufacturer: SGC
  Vector type: Bacterial Expression
Growth in bacteria
  Bacterial resistance: Kanamycin, 50 μg/mL
  Growth temperature: 37°C
  Growth strain: Mach1 ;
  Copy number: High Copy
Gene/Insert
  Gene/Insert name: UMPSA (alt names: UMPS; gi|4507835; PDB:2JGY/2V30)
  Species: H. sapiens (human)
  Insert size (bp): 868
  Mutation: See Comments
  GenBank ID: UMPS gi|4507835
  Entrez Gene: UMPS (a.k.a. OPRT)
  Tag / fusion protein: His6-TEV (N terminal on insert)
  Cloning method: Ligation Independent Cloning
  Sequencing primers: 5′ T7; 3′ T7-term
Terms and licenses: Academic/Nonprofit Terms; Industry Terms: Not Available to Industry
Depositor comments: http://www.thesgc.org/structures/2JGY/ Use BL21(DE3)-R3-pRARE2 strain for expression.
How to cite: UMPSA was a gift from Nicola Burgess-Brown (Addgene plasmid # 42375 ; http://n2t.net/addgene:42375 ; RRID:Addgene_42375)
