[The description below was written by a language model from this plasmid's Addgene catalogue record.]
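Description:
UMPSA is a bacterial expression plasmid built on the pNIC28-Bsa4 backbone from the SGC, a vector designed for ligation-independent cloning of protein fragments intended for structural biology. It is maintained in E. coli as a high-copy plasmid under kanamycin selection. The record does not list the origin of replication or the promoter explicitly. The use of T7 and T7-terminator sequencing primers, together with the depositor's recommendation of a DE3 lysogen carrying a rare-codon tRNA plasmid for expression, indicates that the insert sits in a T7 polymerase-driven expression cassette.

The insert is an 868 bp segment of human UMPS, the gene for uridine monophosphate synthetase, the bifunctional enzyme that carries out the last two steps of de novo pyrimidine nucleotide biosynthesis (orotate phosphoribosyltransferase and orotidine-5'-phosphate decarboxylase activities). The insert size and the catalogue note that it may not be the full ORF suggest a truncated, domain-level construct rather than the complete coding sequence, although the record does not state which residues or domain are included. The mutation field only refers to the comments, which give no specific sequence changes. The protein is produced with an N-terminal hexahistidine tag followed by a TEV protease cleavage site, allowing immobilised metal affinity purification and subsequent tag removal.

The stated purpose is recombinant protein production for structure determination, and the record links the construct to two deposited crystal structures of the human protein. No feature table was supplied, so element positions cannot be described.
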