>Addgene plasmid #42375 | UMPSA | depositor partial sequence | sequence record 57208 | UMPSA sequence 868 bps
CATATGCACCATCATCATCATCATTCTTCTGGTGTAGATCTGGGTACCGAGAACCTGTACTTCCAATCCA
TGGAACTCAGCTTCGGTGCACGTGCAGAGCTGCCCAGGATCCACCCAGTTGCATCGAAGCTTCTCAGGCT
TATGCAAAAGAAGGAGACCAATCTGTGTCTATCTGCTGATGTTTCACTGGCCAGAGAGCTGTTGCAGCTA
GCAGATGCTTTAGGACCTAGTATCTGCATGCTGAAGACTCATGTAGATATTTTGAATGATTTTACTCTGG
ATGTGATGAAGGAGTTGATAACTCTGGCAAAATGCCATGAGTTCTTGATATTTGAAGACCGGAAGTTTGC
AGATATAGGAAACACAGTGAAAAAGCAGTATGAAGGAGGTATCTTTAAAATAGCTTCCTGGGCAGATCTA
GTAAATGCTCACGTGGTGCCAGGCTCAGGAGTTGTGAAAGGCCTGCAAGAAGTGGGCCTGCCTTTGCATC
GGGGGTGCCTCCTTATTGCGGAAATGAGCTCCACCGGCTCCCTGGCCACTGGGGACTACACTAGAGCAGC
GGTTAGAATGGCTGAGGAGCACTCTGAATTTGTTGTTGGTTTTATTTCTGGCTCCCGAGTAAGCATGAAA
CCAGAATTTCTTCACTTGACTCCAGGAGTTCAGTTGGAAGCAGGAGGAGATAATCTTGGCCAACAGTACA
ATAGCCCACAAGAAGTTATTGGCAAACGAGGTTCCGATATCATCATTGTAGGTCGTGGCATAATCTCAGC
AGCTGATCGTCTGGAAGCAGCAGAGATGTACAGAAAAGCTGCTTGGGAAGCGTATTTGAGTAGACTTGGT
TGACAGTAAAGGTGGATACGGATCCGAA
