>Addgene plasmid #42375 | UMPSA | addgene partial sequence | sequence record 59421 | T7 5'-TAATACGACTCACTATAGGG-3'
ATTCCCTCTAGAAATAATTTTGTTTAACTTTAAGAAGGAGATATACATATGCACCATCATCATCATCATT
CTTCTGGTGTAGATCTGGGTACCGAGAACCTGTACTTCCAATCCATGGAACTCAGCTTCGGTGCACGTGC
AGAGCTGCCCAGGATCCACCCAGTTGCATCGAAGCTTCTCAGGCTTATGCAAAAGAAGGAGACCAATCTG
TGTCTATCTGCTGATGTTTCACTGGCCAGAGAGCTGTTGCAGCTAGCAGATGCTTTAGGACCTAGTATCT
GCATGCTGAAGACTCATGTAGATATTTTGAATGATTTTACTCTGGATGTGATGAAGGAGTTGATAACTCT
GGCAAAATGCCATGAGTTCTTGATATTTGAAGACCGGAAGTTTGCAGATATAGGAAACACAGTGAAAAAG
CAGTATGAAGGAGGTATCTTTAAAATAGCTTCCTGGGCAGATCTAGTAAATGCTCACGTGGTGCCAGGCT
CAGGAGTTGTGAAAGGCCTGCAAGAAGTGGGCCTGCCTTTGCATCGGGGGTGCCTCCTTATTGCGGAAAT
GAGCTCCACCGGCTCCCTGGCCACTGGGGACTACACTAGAGCAGCGGTTAGAATGGCTGAGGAGCACTCT
GAATTTGTTGTTGGTTTTATTTCTGGCTCCCGAGTAAGCATGAAACCAGAATTTCTTCACTTGACTCCAG
GAGTTCAGTTGGAAGCAGGAGGAGATAATCTTGGCCAACAGTACAATAGCCCACAAGAAGTTATTGGCAA
ACGAGGTTCCGATATCATCATTGTAGGTCGTGGCATAATCTCAGCAGCTGATCGTCTGGAAGCAGCAGAG
ATGTACAGAAAAGCTGCTTGGGAAGCGTATTTGAGTAGACTTGGTTGACAGTAAAGGTGGATACGGATCC
GAATTCGAGCTCCGTCGACAAGCTTGCGGCCGCACTCGAGCACCACCACCACCACCAC
